>Addgene plasmid #75084 | pMSCV-hygro-TTF-1 Q210K-Y214M | addgene full sequence | sequence record 148052 | Addgene assembled sequence
TGAAAGACCCCACCTGTAGGTTTGGCAAGCTAGCTTAAGTAACGCCATTTTGCAAGGCATGGAAAATACA
TAACTGAGAATAGAGAAGTTCAGATCAAGGTTAGGAACAGAGAGACAGCAGAATATGGGCCAAACAGGAT
ATCTGTGGTAAGCAGTTCCTGCCCCGGCTCAGGGCCAAGAACAGATGGTCCCCAGATGCGGTCCCGCCCT
CAGCAGTTTCTAGAGAACCATCAGATGTTTCCAGGGTGCCCCAAGGACCTGAAATGACCCTGTGCCTTAT
TTGAACTAACCAATCAGTTCGCTTCTCGCTTCTGTTCGCGCGCTTCTGCTCCCCGAGCTCAATAAAAGAG
CCCACAACCCCTCACTCGGCGCGCCAGTCCTCCGATAGACTGCGTCGCCCGGGTACCCGTATTCCCAATA
AAGCCTCTTGCTGTTTGCATCCGAATCGTGGACTCGCTGATCCTTGGGAGGGTCTCCTCAGATTGATTGA
CTGCCCACCTCGGGGGTCTTTCATTTGGAGGTTCCACCGAGATTTGGAGACCCCTGCCCAGGGACCACCG
ACCCCCCCGCCGGGAGGTAAGCTGGCCAGCGGTCGTTTCGTGTCTGTCTCTGTCTTTGTGCGTGTTTGTG
CCGGCATCTAATGTTTGCGCCTGCGTCTGTACTAGTTAGCTAACTAGCTCTGTATCTGGCGGACCCGTGG
TGGAACTGACGAGTTCTGAACACCCGGCCGCAACCCTGGGAGACGTCCCAGGGACTTTGGGGGCCGTTTT
TGTGGCCCGACCTGAGGAAGGGAGTCGATGTGGAATCCGACCCCGTCAGGATATGTGGTTCTGGTAGGAG
ACGAGAACCTAAAACAGTTCCCGCCTCCGTCTGAATTTTTGCTTTCGGTTTGGAACCGAAGCCGCGCGTC
TTGTCTGCTGCAGCGCTGCAGCATCGTTCTGTGTTGTCTCTGTCTGACTGTGTTTCTGTATTTGTCTGAA
AATTAGGGCCAGACTGTTACCACTCCCTTAAGTTTGACCTTAGGTCACTGGAAAGATGTCGAGCGGATCG
CTCACAACCAGTCGGTAGATGTCAAGAAGAGACGTTGGGTTACCTTCTGCTCTGCAGAATGGCCAACCTT
TAACGTCGGATGGCCGCGAGACGGCACCTTTAACCGAGACCTCATCACCCAGGTTAAGATCAAGGTCTTT
TCACCTGGCCCGCATGGACACCCAGACCAGGTCCCCTACATCGTGACCTGGGAAGCCTTGGCTTTTGACC
CCCCTCCCTGGGTCAAGCCCTTTGTACACCCTAAGCCTCCGCCTCCTCTTCCTCCATCCGCCCCGTCTCT
CCCCCTTGAACCTCCTCGTTCGACCCCGCCTCGTATCCTCCCTTTATCCAGCCCTCACTCCTTCTCTAGG
CGCCGGAATTAGATCTCTCGAGACCATGTCGATGAGTCCAAAGCACACGACTCCGTTCTCAGTGTCTGAC
ATCTTGAGTCCCCTGGAGGAAAGCTACAAGAAAGTGGGCATGGAGGGCGGCGGCCTCGGGGCTCCGCTGG
CGGCGTACAGGCAGGGCCAGGCGGCACCGCCAACAGCGGCCATGCAGCAGCACGCCGTGGGGCACCACGG
CGCCGTCACCGCCGCCTACCACATGACGGCGGCGGGGGTGCCCCAGCTCTCGCACTCCGCCGTGGGGGGC
TACTGCAACGGCAACCTGGGCAACATGAGCGAGCTGCCGCCGTACCAGGACACCATGAGGAACAGCGCCT
CTGGCCCCGGATGGTACGGCGCCAACCCAGACCCGCGCTTCCCCGCCATCTCCCGCTTCATGGGCCCGGC
GAGCGGCATGAACATGAGCGGCATGGGCGGCCTGGGCTCGCTGGGGGACGTGAGCAAGAACATGGCCCCG
CTGCCAAGCGCGCCGCGCAGGAAGCGCCGGGTGCTCTTCTCGCAGGCGCAGGTGTACGAGCTGGAGCGAC
GCTTCAAGCAACAGAAGTACCTGTCGGCGCCGGAGCGCGAGCACCTGGCCAGCATGATCCACCTGACGCC
CACGCAGGTCAAGATCTGGTTCAAGAACCACCGCATGAAAATGAAGCGCCAGGCCAAGGACAAGGCGGCG
CAGCAGCAACTGCAGCAGGACAGCGGCGGCGGCGGGGGCGGCGGGGGCACCGGGTGCCCGCAGCAGCAAC
AGGCTCAGCAGCAGTCGCCGCGACGCGTGGCGGTGCCGGTCCTGGTGAAAGACGGCAAACCGTGCCAGGC
GGGTGCCCCCGCGCCGGGCGCCGCCAGCCTACAAGGCCACGCGCAGCAGCAGGCGCAGCACCAGGCGCAG
GCCGCGCAGGCGGCGGCAGCGGCCATCTCCGTGGGCAGCGGTGGCGCCGGCCTTGGCGCACACCCGGGCC
ACCAGCCAGGCAGCGCAGGCCAGTCTCCGGACCTGGCGCACCACGCCGCCAGCCCCGCGGCGCTGCAGGG
CCAGGTATCCAGCCTGTCCCACCTGAACTCCTCGGGCTCGGACTACGGCACCATGTCCTGCTCCACCTTG
CTATACGGTCGGACCTGGTGACTCGAGGTTAACGAATTCTACCGGGTAGGGGAGGCGCTTTTCCCAAGGC
AGTCTGGAGCATGCGCTTTAGCAGCCCCGCTGGGCACTTGGCGCTACACAAGTGGCCTCTGGCCTCGCAC
ACATTCCACATCCACCGGTAGGCGCCAACCGGCTCCGTTCTTTGGTGGCCCCTTCGCGCCACCTTCTACT
CCTCCCCTAGTCAGGAAGTTCCCCCCCGCCCCGCAGCTCGCGTCGTGCAGGACGTGACAAATGGAAGTAG
CACGTCTCACTAGTCTCGTGCAGATGGACAGCACCGCTGAGCAATGGAAGCGGGTAGGCCTTTGGGGCAG
CGGCCAATAGCAGCTTTGCTCCTTCGCTTTCTGGGCTCAGAGGCTGGGAAGGGGTGGGTCCGGGGGCGGG
CTCAGGGGCGGGCTCAGGGGCGGGGCGGGCGCCCGAAGGTCCTCCGGAGGCCCGGCATTCTGCACGCTTC
AAAAGCGCACGTCTGCCGCGCTGTTCTCCTCTTCCTCATCTCCGGGCCTTTCGACCTGCATCCCGCCACC
ATGAAAAAGCCTGAACTCACCGCGACGTCTGTCGAGAAGTTTCTGATCGAAAAGTTCGACAGCGTCTCCG
ACCTGATGCAGCTCTCGGAGGGCGAAGAATCTCGTGCTTTCAGCTTCGATGTAGGAGGGCGTGGATATGT
CCTGCGGGTAAATAGCTGCGCCGATGGTTTCTACAAAGATCGTTATGTTTATCGGCACTTTGCATCGGCC
GCGCTCCCGATTCCGGAAGTGCTTGACATTGGGGAATTCAGCGAGAGCCTGACCTATTGCATCTCCCGCC
GTGCACAGGGTGTCACGTTGCAAGACCTGCCTGAAACCGAACTGCCCGCTGTTCTGCAGCCGGTCGCGGA
GGCCATGGATGCGATCGCTGCGGCCGATCTTAGCCAGACGAGCGGGTTCGGCCCATTCGGACCGCAAGGA
ATCGGTCAATACACTACATGGCGTGATTTCATATGCGCGATTGCTGATCCCCATGTGTATCACTGGCAAA
CTGTGATGGACGACACCGTCAGTGCGTCCGTCGCGCAGGCTCTCGATGAGCTGATGCTTTGGGCCGAGGA
CTGCCCCGAAGTCCGGCACCTCGTGCACGCGGATTTCGGCTCCAACAATGTCCTGACGGACAATGGCCGC
ATAACAGCGGTCATTGACTGGAGCGAGGCGATGTTCGGGGATTCCCAATACGAGGTCGCCAACATCTTCT
TCTGGAGGCCGTGGTTGGCTTGTATGGAGCAGCAGACGCGCTACTTCGAGCGGAGGCATCCGGAGCTTGC
AGGATCGCCGCGGCTCCGGGGCGTATATGCTCCGCATTGGTCTTGACCAACTCTATCAGAGCTTGGTTGA
CGGCAATTTCGATGATGCAGCTTGGGCGCAGGGTCGATGCGACGCAATCGTCCGATCCGGAGCCGGGACT
GTCGGGCGTACACAAATCGCCCGCAGAAGCGCGGCCGTCTGGACCGATGGCTGTGTAGAAGTACTCGCCG
ATAGTGGAAACCGACGCCCCAGCACTCGTCCGAGGGCAAAGGAATAGAGTAGATGCCGACCGAACAAGAG
CTGATTTCGAGAACGCCTCAGCCAGCAACTCGCGCGAGCCTAGCAAGGCAAATGCGAGAGAACGGCCTTA
CGCTTGGTGGCACAGTTCTCGTCCACAGTTCGCTAAGCTCGCTCGGCTGGGTCGCGGGAGGGCCGGTCGC
AGTGATTCAGGCCCTTCTGGATTGTGTTGGTCCCCAGGGCACGATTGTCATGCCCACGCACTCGGGTGAT
CTGACTGATCCCGCAGATTGGAGATCGCCGCCCGTGCCTGCCGATTGGGTGCAGATCCGTCGACCTGCAG
CCAAGCTTATCGATAAAATAAAAGATTTTATTTAGTCTCCAGAAAAAGGGGGGAATGAAAGACCCCACCT
GTAGGTTTGGCAAGCTAGCTTAAGTAACGCCATTTTGCAAGGCATGGAAAATACATAACTGAGAATAGAG
AAGTTCAGATCAAGGTTAGGAACAGAGAGACAGCAGAATATGGGCCAAACAGGATATCTGTGGTAAGCAG
TTCCTGCCCCGGCTCAGGGCCAAGAACAGATGGTCCCCAGATGCGGTCCCGCCCTCAGCAGTTTCTAGAG
AACCATCAGATGTTTCCAGGGTGCCCCAAGGACCTGAAATGACCCTGTGCCTTATTTGAACTAACCAATC
AGTTCGCTTCTCGCTTCTGTTCGCGCGCTTCTGCTCCCCGAGCTCAATAAAAGAGCCCACAACCCCTCAC
TCGGCGCGCCAGTCCTCCGATAGACTGCGTCGCCCGGGTACCCGTGTATCCAATAAACCCTCTTGCAGTT
GCATCCGACTTGTGGTCTCGCTGTTCCTTGGGAGGGTCTCCTCTGAGTGATTGACTACCCGTCAGCGGGG
GTCTTTCATGGGTAACAGTTTCTTGAAGTTGGAGAACAACATTCTGAGGGTAGGAGTCGAATATTAAGTA
ATCCTGACTCAATTAGCCACTGTTTTGAATCCACATACTCCAATACTCCTGAAATAGTTCATTATGGACA
GCGCAGAAGAGCTGGGGAGAATTAATTCGTAATCATGGTCATAGCTGTTTCCTGTGTGAAATTGTTATCC
GCTCACAATTCCACACAACATACGAGCCGGAAGCATAAAGTGTAAAGCCTGGGGTGCCTAATGAGTGAGC
TAACTCACATTAATTGCGTTGCGCTCACTGCCCGCTTTCCAGTCGGGAAACCTGTCGTGCCAGCTGCATT
AATGAATCGGCCAACGCGCGGGGAGAGGCGGTTTGCGTATTGGGCGCTCTTCCGCTTCCTCGCTCACTGA
CTCGCTGCGCTCGGTCGTTCGGCTGCGGCGAGCGGTATCAGCTCACTCAAAGGCGGTAATACGGTTATCC
ACAGAATCAGGGGATAACGCAGGAAAGAACATGTGAGCAAAAGGCCAGCAAAAGGCCAGGAACCGTAAAA
AGGCCGCGTTGCTGGCGTTTTTCCATAGGCTCCGCCCCCCTGACGAGCATCACAAAAATCGACGCTCAAG
TCAGAGGTGGCGAAACCCGACAGGACTATAAAGATACCAGGCGTTTCCCCCTGGAAGCTCCCTCGTGCGC
TCTCCTGTTCCGACCCTGCCGCTTACCGGATACCTGTCCGCCTTTCTCCCTTCGGGAAGCGTGGCGCTTT
CTCATAGCTCACGCTGTAGGTATCTCAGTTCGGTGTAGGTCGTTCGCTCCAAGCTGGGCTGTGTGCACGA
ACCCCCCGTTCAGCCCGACCGCTGCGCCTTATCCGGTAACTATCGTCTTGAGTCCAACCCGGTAAGACAC
GACTTATCGCCACTGGCAGCAGCCACTGGTAACAGGATTAGCAGAGCGAGGTATGTAGGCGGTGCTACAG
AGTTCTTGAAGTGGTGGCCTAACTACGGCTACACTAGAAGGACAGTATTTGGTATCTGCGCTCTGCTGAA
GCCAGTTACCTTCGGAAAAAGAGTTGGTAGCTCTTGATCCGGCAAACAAACCACCGCTGGTAGCGGTGGT
TTTTTTGTTTGCAAGCAGCAGATTACGCGCAGAAAAAAAGGATCTCAAGAAGATCCTTTGATCTTTTCTA
CGGGGTCTGACGCTCAGTGGAACGAAAACTCACGTTAAGGGATTTTGGTCATGAGATTATCAAAAAGGAT
CTTCACCTAGATCCTTTTAAATTAAAAATGAAGTTTTAAATCAATCTAAAGTATATATGAGTAAACTTGG
TCTGACAGTTACCAATGCTTAATCAGTGAGGCACCTATCTCAGCGATCTGTCTATTTCGTTCATCCATAG
TTGCCTGACTCCCCGTCGTGTAGATAACTACGATACGGGAGGGCTTACCATCTGGCCCCAGTGCTGCAAT
GATACCGCGAGACCCACGCTCACCGGCTCCAGATTTATCAGCAATAAACCAGCCAGCCGGAAGGGCCGAG
CGCAGAAGTGGTCCTGCAACTTTATCCGCCTCCATCCAGTCTATTAATTGTTGCCGGGAAGCTAGAGTAA
GTAGTTCGCCAGTTAATAGTTTGCGCAACGTTGTTGCCATTGCTACAGGCATCGTGGTGTCACGCTCGTC
GTTTGGTATGGCTTCATTCAGCTCCGGTTCCCAACGATCAAGGCGAGTTACATGATCCCCCATGTTGTGC
AAAAAAGCGGTTAGCTCCTTCGGTCCTCCGATCGTTGTCAGAAGTAAGTTGGCCGCAGTGTTATCACTCA
TGGTTATGGCAGCACTGCATAATTCTCTTACTGTCATGCCATCCGTAAGATGCTTTTCTGTGACTGGTGA
GTACTCAACCAAGTCATTCTGAGAATAGTGTATGCGGCGACCGAGTTGCTCTTGCCCGGCGTCAATACGG
GATAATACCGCGCCACATAGCAGAACTTTAAAAGTGCTCATCATTGGAAAACGTTCTTCGGGGCGAAAAC
TCTCAAGGATCTTACCGCTGTTGAGATCCAGTTCGATGTAACCCACTCGTGCACCCAACTGATCTTCAGC
ATCTTTTACTTTCACCAGCGTTTCTGGGTGAGCAAAAACAGGAAGGCAAAATGCCGCAAAAAAGGGAATA
AGGGCGACACGGAAATGTTGAATACTCATACTCTTCCTTTTTCAATATTATTGAAGCATTTATCAGGGTT
ATTGTCTCATGAGCGGATACATATTTGAATGTATTTAGAAAAATAAACAAATAGGGGTTCCGCGCACATT
TCCCCGAAAAGTGCCACCTGACGTCTAAGAAACCATTATTATCATGACATTAACCTATAAAAATAGGCGT
ATCACGAGGCCCTTTCGTCTCGCGCGTTTCGGTGATGACGGTGAAAACCTCTGACACATGCAGCTCCCGG
AGACGGTCACAGCTTGTCTGTAAGCGGATGCCGGGAGCAGACAAGCCCGTCAGGGCGCGTCAGCGGGTGT
TGGCGGGTGTCGGGGCTGGCTTAACTATGCGGCATCAGAGCAGATTGTACTGAGAGTGCACCATATGCGG
TGTGAAATACCGCACAGATGCGTAAGGAGAAAATACCGCATCAGGCGCCATTCGCCATTCAGGCTGCGCA
ACTGTTGGGAAGGGCGATCGGTGCGGGCCTCTTCGCTATTACGCCAGCTGGCGAAAGGGGGATGTGCTGC
AAGGCGATTAAGTTGGGTAACGCCAGGGTTTTCCCAGTCACGACGTTGTAAAACGACGGCGCAAGGAATG
GTGCATGCAAGGAGATGGCGCCCAACAGTCCCCCGGCCACGGGGCCTGCCACCATACCCACGCCGAAACA
AGCGCTCATGAGCCCGAAGTGGCGAGCCCGATCTTCCCCATCGGTGATGTCGGCGATATAGGCGCCAGCA
ACCGCACCTGTGGCGCCGGTGATGCCGGCCACGATGCGTCCGGCGTAGAGGCGATTAGTCCAATTTGTTA
AAGACAGGATATCAGTGGTCCAGGCTCTAGTTTTGACTCAACAATATCACCAGCTGAAGCCTATAGAGTA
CGAGCCATAGATAAAATAAAAGATTTTATTTAGTCTCCAGAAAAAGGGGGGAA
Features (pLannotate 1.2.2; 20 found; start..end, strand, type, name):
    579..920     +  misc_feature   MESV Ψ: packaging signal of murine embryonic stem cell virus
    987..1404    +  CDS            gag (truncated) (fragment): truncated Moloney murine leukemia virus (MMLV) gag gene lacking the start codon
   1426..2538    +  CDS            NKX2-1: NKX21_HUMAN - Also known as NKX2A, TITF1, TTF1. Experimental evidence at protein level: Swiss-Prot protein existence level 1. Transcription factor that binds and activates the promoter of thyroid specific genes such as thyroglobulin, thyroperoxidase, and thyrotropin receptor. Crucial in the maintenance of the thyroid differentiation phenotype. May play a role in lung development and surfactant homeostasis. Forms a regulatory loop with GRHL2 that coordinates lung epithelial cell morphogenesis and differentiation. Activates the transcription of GNRHR and plays a role in enhancing the circadian o
   2564..3063    +  promoter       PGK promoter: mouse phosphoglycerate kinase 1 promoter
   3081..4107    +  CDS            HygR (fragment): aminoglycoside phosphotransferase from E. coli; aph(4)-Ia; confers resistance to hygromycin
   4125..4403    +  CDS            yokD (fragment): YOKD_BACSU - Experimental evidence at protein level: Swiss-Prot protein existence level 1. May contribute to antibiotic resistance. From Bacillus subtilis (strain 168).
   4465..4979    +  LTR            3' LTR: 3' long terminal repeat from murine embryonic stem cell virus
   5172..5188    -  protein_bind   lac operator: The lac repressor binds to the lac operator to inhibit transcription in E. coli. This inhibition can be relieved by adding lactose or isopropyl-β-D-thiogalactopyranoside (IPTG). lac repressor encoded by lacI
   5196..5226    -  promoter       lac promoter: promoter for the E. coli lac operon
   5241..5262    -  protein_bind   CAP binding site: CAP binding activates transcription in the presence of cAMP. E. coli catabolite activator protein
   5275..5367    -  CDS            lacI (fragment): lac repressor; lacI; The lac repressor binds to the lac operator to inhibit transcription in E. coli. This inhibition can be relieved by adding lactose or isopropyl-β-D-thiogalactopyranoside (IPTG).
   5550..6138    -  rep_origin     ori: high-copy-number ColE1/pMB1/pBR322/pUC origin of replication
   6309..7169    -  CDS            AmpR: β-lactamase; bla; confers resistance to ampicillin, carbenicillin, and related antibiotics
   7170..7274    -  promoter       AmpR promoter: bla
   7369..7404    +  CDS            rop (fragment): Rop protein, which maintains plasmids at low copy number; rop
   7506..7605    +  misc_feature   bom (fragment): basis of mobility region from pBR322
   7611..7760    -  CDS            lacZα (fragment): LacZα fragment of β-galactosidase; lacZ fragment
   7760..7961    -  CDS            TcR (fragment): tetracycline efflux protein; tet; confers resistance to tetracycline
   7962..8060    +  CDS            env (fragment): murine leukemia virus gPr80 envelope polyprotein precursor; env; proteolytically cleaved into gp70SU and p15TM subunits
   8102..515     +  LTR            5' LTR (across the origin): 5' long terminal repeat from murine embryonic stem cell virus
