[The description below was written by a language model from this plasmid's Addgene catalogue record and pLannotate feature annotations shown in this document.]
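Description:
pMSCV-hygro-TTF-1 Q210K-Y214M is a gammaretroviral expression vector built on the pMSCV-hygro backbone and carrying a mutant human TTF-1 (NKX2-1) cDNA. The plasmid is about 8.1 kb and is propagated in E. coli through a high-copy ColE1/pUC-type origin with β-lactamase (AmpR) for ampicillin selection. The remaining bacterial annotations (short lacI, lacZα, TcR, rop, bom and env fragments, plus a yokD-like hit downstream of the hygromycin gene) are small vestigial pieces of the backbone rather than functional elements.

The proviral unit is bounded by 5′ and 3′ long terminal repeats from murine embryonic stem cell virus. Downstream of the 5′ LTR lie the MESV Ψ packaging signal and a truncated gag segment lacking its start codon, which together support encapsidation of the vector RNA when gag, pol and env are supplied in trans by a packaging cell line. The NKX2-1 coding sequence was inserted at an XhoI site just after this region, with no dedicated internal promoter annotated, so it is expected to be transcribed from the 5′ LTR. A mouse PGK promoter then drives the hygromycin phosphotransferase gene, allowing selection of stably transduced mammalian cells.

The insert encodes the homeodomain transcription factor with two substitutions, Q210K and Y214M, both located in the homeodomain; the record does not state their functional consequence. No epitope tag or reporter is annotated. The construct is suited to producing retrovirus for stable expression of this TTF-1 mutant in mammalian cells, and it comes from work identifying occludin as a direct TTF-1 target.
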