Addgene plasmid #75084: pMSCV-hygro-TTF-1 Q210K-Y214M
Purpose: retroviral vector containing human TTF-1 mutant cDNA
Depositing lab: David Mu. Depositing organization: Cold Spring Harbor Laboratory. Publication: Occludin is a direct target of thyroid transcription factor-1 (TTF-1/NKX2-1). Runkle EA, Rice SJ, Qi J, Masser D, Antonetti DA, Winslow MM, Mu D. J Biol Chem. 2012 Aug 17;287(34):28790-801. doi: 10.1074/jbc.M112.367987. Epub 2012 Jul 2. PubMed 22761434.
Backbone
  Vector backbone: pMSCV-hygro
  Vector type: Mammalian Expression, Retroviral
  Selectable markers: Hygromycin
Growth in bacteria
  Bacterial resistance: Ampicillin, 100 μg/mL
  Growth temperature: 37°C
  Growth strain: NEB Stable
  Copy number: Unknown
Gene/Insert
  Gene/Insert name: TTF-1
  Species: H. sapiens (human)
  Mutation: Q210K and Y214M mutations in homeodomain
  Entrez Gene: NKX2-1 (a.k.a. BCH, BHC, NK-2, NKX2.1, NKX2A, NMTC1, T/EBP, TEBP, TITF1, TTF-1, TTF1)
  Cloning method: Restriction Enzyme; 5′ cloning site Xho I (not destroyed); 3′ cloning site Xho I (not destroyed)
  Sequencing primers: 5′ CCCTTGAACCTCCTCGTTCGACC; 3′ GAGACGTGCTACTTCCATTTGTC
Terms and licenses: Academic/Nonprofit Terms; Industry Terms: Not Available to Industry
Depositor comments: This plasmid contains a mutant of TTF-1. The two mutated amino acid residues are in the homeodomain of TTF-1
How to cite: pMSCV-hygro-TTF-1 Q210K-Y214M was a gift from David Mu (Addgene plasmid # 75084 ; http://n2t.net/addgene:75084 ; RRID:Addgene_75084)
