>Addgene plasmid #75084 | pMSCV-hygro-TTF-1 Q210K-Y214M | addgene partial sequence | sequence record 146085 | pLXSN5 5'-CCCTTGAACCTCCTCGTTCGACC-3'
CCCTCACTCCTTCTCTAGGCGCCGGAATTAGATCTCTCGAGACCATGTCGATGAGTCCAAAGCACACGAC
TCCGTTCTCAGTGTCTGACATCTTGAGTCCCCTGGAGGAAAGCTACAAGAAAGTGGGCATGGAGGGCGGC
GGCCTCGGGGCTCCGCTGGCGGCGTACAGGCAGGGCCAGGCGGCACCGCCAACAGCGGCCATGCAGCAGC
ACGCCGTGGGGCACCACGGCGCCGTCACCGCCGCCTACCACATGACGGCGGCGGGGGTGCCCCAGCTCTC
GCACTCCGCCGTGGGGGGCTACTGCAACGGCAACCTGGGCAACATGAGCGAGCTGCCGCCGTACCAGGAC
ACCATGAGGAACAGCGCCTCTGGCCCCGGATGGTACGGCGCCAACCCAGACCCGCGCTTCCCCGCCATCT
CCCGCTTCATGGGCCCGGCGAGCGGCATGAACATGAGCGGCATGGGCGGCCTGGGCTCGCTGGGGGACGT
GAGCAAGAACATGGCCCCGCTGCCAAGCGCGCCGCGCAGGAAGCGCCGGGTGCTCTTCTCGCAGGCGCAG
GTGTACGAGCTGGAGCGACGCTTCAAGCAACAGAAGTACCTGTCGGCGCCGGAGCGCGAGCACCTGGCCA
GCATGATCCACCTGACGCCCACGCAGGTCAAGATCTGGTTCAAGAACCACCGCATGAAAATGAAGCGCCA
GGCCAAGGACAAGGCGGCGCAGCAGCAACTGCAGCAGGACAGCGGCGGCGGCGGGGGCGGCGGGGGCACC
GGGTGCCCGCAGCAGCAACAGGCTCAGCAGCAGTCGCCGCGACGCGTGGCGGTGCCGGT
