>Addgene plasmid #75084 | pMSCV-hygro-TTF-1 Q210K-Y214M | addgene partial sequence | sequence record 146086 | mPGK-F 5'-cattctgcacgcttcaaaag-3'
CTCTTCCTCATCTCCGGGCCTTTCGACCTGCATCCCGCCACCATGAAAAAGCCTGAACTCACCGCGACGT
CTGTCGAGAAGTTTCTGATCGAAAAGTTCGACAGCGTCTCCGACCTGATGCAGCTCTCGGAGGGCGAAGA
ATCTCGTGCTTTCAGCTTCGATGTAGGAGGGCGTGGATATGTCCTGCGGGTAAATAGCTGCGCCGATGGT
TTCTACAAAGATCGTTATGTTTATCGGCACTTTGCATCGGCCGCGCTCCCGATTCCGGAAGTGCTTGACA
TTGGGGAATTCAGCGAGAGCCTGACCTATTGCATCTCCCGCCGTGCACAGGGTGTCACGTTGCAAGACCT
GCCTGAAACCGAACTGCCCGCTGTTCTGCAGCCGGTCGCGGAGGCCATGGATGCGATCGCTGCGGCCGAT
CTTAGCCAGACGAGCGGGTTCGGCCCATTCGGACCGCAAGGAATCGGTCAATACACTACATGGCGTGATT
TCATATGCGCGATTGCTGATCCCCATGTGTATCACTGGCAAACTGTGATGGACGACACCGTCAGTGCGTC
CGTCGCGCAGGCTCTCGATGAGCTGATGCTTTGGGCCGAGGACTGCCCCGAAGTCCGGCACCTCGTGCAC
GCGGATTTCGGCTCCAACAATGTCCTGACGGACAATGGCCGCATAACAGCGGTCATTGACTGGAGCGAGG
CGATGTTCGGGGATTCCCAATACGAGGTCGCCAACATCTTCTTCTGGAGGCCGTGGTTGGCTTGTATGGA
GCAGCAGACGCGCTACTTCGAGCGGAGGCATCCGGAGCTTGCAGGATCGCCGCGGCTCCGGG
