>Addgene plasmid #75084 | pMSCV-hygro-TTF-1 Q210K-Y214M | addgene partial sequence | sequence record 148051 | MSCV_C_rev2 5'-ggccagaggccacttgtgtagcgcc-3'
AAGCGCATGCTCCAGACTGCCTTGGGAAAAGCGCCTCCCCTACCCGGTAGAATTCGTTAACCTCGAGTCA
CCAGGTCCGACCGTATAGCAAGGTGGAGCAGGACATGGTGCCGTAGTCCGAGCCCGAGGAGTTCAGGTGG
GACAGGCTGGATACCTGGCCCTGCAGCGCCGCGGGGCTGGCGGCGTGGTGCGCCAGGTCCGGAGACTGGC
CTGCGCTGCCTGGCTGGTGGCCCGGGTGTGCGCCAAGGCCGGCGCCACCGCTGCCCACGGAGATGGCCGC
TGCCGCCGCCTGCGCGGCCTGCGCCTGGTGCTGCGCCTGCTGCTGCGCGTGGCCTTGTAGGCTGGCGGCG
CCCGGCGCGGGGGCACCCGCCTGGCACGGTTTGCCGTCTTTCACCAGGACCGGCACCGCCACGCGTCGCG
GCGACTGCTGCTGAGCCTGTTGCTGCTGCGGGCACCCGGTGCCCCCGCCGCCCCCGCCGCCGCCGCTGTC
CTGCTGCAGTTGCTGCTGCGCCGCCTTGTCCTTGGCCTGGCGCTTCATTTTCATGCGGTGGTTCTTGAAC
CAGATCTTGACCTGCGTGGGCGTCAGGTGGATCATGCTG
